Addgene plasmid #20162: pGBKCg
Purpose: (Empty Backbone)
Depositing lab: Peter Uetz. Depositing organization: Karlsruhe Institute of Technology. Publication: Improving the yeast two-hybrid system with permutated fusions proteins: the Varicella Zoster Virus interactome. Stellberger T, Hauser R, Baiker A, Pothineni VR, Haas J, Uetz P. Proteome Sci. 2010 Feb 15;8:8. doi: 10.1186/1477-5956-8-8. PubMed 20205919.
Backbone
  Vector backbone: pGBKT7
  Backbone manufacturer: Clontech
  Backbone size (bp): 9011
  Vector type: Yeast Expression
  Selectable markers: TRP1
Growth in bacteria
  Bacterial resistance: Chloramphenicol and Kanamycin, 25 & 50 μg/mL
  Growth temperature: 37°C
  Growth strain: ccdB Survival
  Copy number: High Copy
Gene/Insert
  Gene/Insert name: None
  Tag / fusion protein: Gal4 DBD (C terminal on backbone)
  Cloning method: Restriction Enzyme
  Sequencing primers: 5′ n/a
Terms and licenses: Academic/Nonprofit Terms; Industry Terms: Not Available to Industry
Depositor comments: There are a few mismatches between depositor's sequence and Addgene's sequence; the mismatches should not affect the plasmid function.
How to cite: pGBKCg was a gift from Peter Uetz (Addgene plasmid # 20162 ; http://n2t.net/addgene:20162 ; RRID:Addgene_20162)
