[The description below was written by a language model from this plasmid's Addgene catalogue record and pLannotate feature annotations shown in this document.]
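Description:
pGBKCg is an empty Gateway destination vector for yeast two-hybrid bait construction. It is derived from the Clontech pGBKT7 backbone and totals about 9 kb. Conventional bait vectors place the Gal4 DNA-binding domain at the N-terminus of the protein of interest. Here the order is reversed. The yeast ADH1 promoter is followed directly by the Gateway cassette, and the GAL4 DNA-binding domain coding sequence lies downstream of attR2. An ORF recombined in by an LR reaction is therefore expressed with the Gal4 DBD fused to its C-terminus. ADH1 terminator fragments follow the fusion. A T7 promoter and T7 terminator carried over from the parent vector also sit in this region.

The Gateway cassette consists of attR1 and attR2 flanking a chloramphenicol acetyltransferase gene and the ccdB toxin gene. The unrecombined vector must therefore be propagated in a ccdB-tolerant E. coli strain, and the record lists dual chloramphenicol and kanamycin selection. After LR recombination the CmR/ccdB segment is replaced by the insert, which allows counter-selection against parental plasmid in standard strains. The backbone kanamycin marker (Tn5 NeoR/KanR driven by the AmpR promoter) is retained. Replication in bacteria relies on a high-copy ColE1/pUC-type origin, and an f1 origin is also present. In yeast the plasmid is maintained through the 2μ origin and selected by the TRP1 auxotrophic marker.

According to the associated publication title, the vector was made to improve two-hybrid screening through permutated fusion proteins. C-terminal DBD baits can be tested alongside conventional N-terminal ones to detect interactions that one orientation might miss. The depositor notes a few sequence mismatches that are not expected to affect function.
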