Features (pLannotate 1.2.2; 31 found; start..end, strand, type, name):
     30..734     +  promoter       ADH1 promoter: S. cerevisiae ADH1; promoter for alcohol dehydrogenase 1
    769..888     +  protein_bind   attR1: mutant version of attR; recombination site for the Gateway® LR reaction LR Clonase™
    918..948     +  promoter       lac UV5 promoter: E. coli lac promoter with an "up" mutation
    972..1001    +  promoter       cat promoter (fragment): promoter of the E. coli cat gene encoding chloramphenicol acetyltransferase
   1002..1661    +  CDS            CmR: chloramphenicol acetyltransferase; cat; confers resistance to chloramphenicol
   1840..1998    +  CDS            ccdA (fragment): CCDA_ECO57 - Also known as H, letA. Experimental evidence at protein level: Swiss-Prot protein existence level 1. Antitoxin component of a type II toxin-antitoxin (TA) system which inhibits the post-segregational killing (PSK) of plasmid-free cells, also referred to as a plasmid addiction system. Binds to and blocks the activity of CcdB; will also remove bound CcdB protein from the CcdB-GyrA complex by forming a CcdA-CcdB complex, a process termed rejuvenation. Functions as a transcriptional corepressor for the ccdAB operon, repression also requires CcdB (By similarity). From Escherichia coli
   2003..2305    +  CDS            ccdB: CCDB_ECOLI - Also known as G, letB, letD. Experimental evidence at protein level: Swiss-Prot protein existence level 1. Toxic component of a type II toxin-antitoxin (TA) system, functioning in plasmid maintainence. Responsible for the post- segregational killing (PSK) of plasmid-free cells, also referred to as a plasmid addiction system. Half-life of over 2 hours. Cell killing by CcdB is accompanied by filamentation, defects in chromosome and plasmid segregation, defects in cell division, formation of anucleate cells, decreased DNA synthesis and plasmid loss. Interferes with the activity of DN
   2349..2473    -  protein_bind   attR2: mutant version of attR; recombination site for the Gateway® LR reaction LR Clonase™
   2487..2927    +  CDS            GAL4 DNA binding domain: DNA binding domain of the GAL4 transcriptional activator; Saccharomyces cerevisiae GAL4 (truncated)
   2938..2956    +  promoter       T7 promoter: promoter for bacteriophage T7 RNA polymerase
   3043..3066    -  terminator     ADH1 terminator (fragment): S. cerevisiae ADH1; transcription terminator for the S. cerevisiae alcohol dehydrogenase 1 (ADH1) gene
   3093..3140    -  terminator     T7 terminator: transcription terminator for bacteriophage T7 RNA polymerase
   3141..3306    +  terminator     ADH1 terminator (fragment): S. cerevisiae ADH1; transcription terminator for the S. cerevisiae alcohol dehydrogenase 1 (ADH1) gene
   3354..3370    -  protein_bind   lac operator: The lac repressor binds to the lac operator to inhibit transcription in E. coli. This inhibition can be relieved by adding lactose or isopropyl-β-D-thiogalactopyranoside (IPTG). lac repressor encoded by lacI
   3378..3408    -  promoter       lac promoter: promoter for the E. coli lac operon
   3423..3444    -  protein_bind   CAP binding site: CAP binding activates transcription in the presence of cAMP. E. coli catabolite activator protein
   3457..3549    -  CDS            lacI (fragment): lac repressor; lacI; The lac repressor binds to the lac operator to inhibit transcription in E. coli. This inhibition can be relieved by adding lactose or isopropyl-β-D-thiogalactopyranoside (IPTG).
   3732..4320    -  rep_origin     ori: high-copy-number ColE1/pMB1/pBR322/pUC origin of replication
   4542..4558    +  polyA_signal   bGH poly(A) signal (fragment): bovine growth hormone polyadenylation signal
   4649..4696    -  polyA_signal   HSV TK poly(A) signal: herpes simplex virus thymidine kinase polyadenylation signal (Cole and Stacy, 1985)
   4755..4904    -  CDS            ble (fragment): BLE_KLEPN - Experimental evidence at protein level: Swiss-Prot protein existence level 1. Binding protein with a strong affinity to the bleomycin family of antibiotics. Binds to CL990; an antimitotic-antibiotic compound. From Klebsiella pneumoniae.
   4929..5723    -  CDS            NeoR/KanR: aminoglycoside phosphotransferase from Tn5; aph(3')-II (or nptII); confers resistance to neomycin, kanamycin, and G418 (Geneticin®)
   5724..5828    -  promoter       AmpR promoter: bla
   5855..7197    -  rep_origin     2μ ori: yeast 2μ plasmid origin of replication
   7265..7300    +  CDS            rop (fragment): Rop protein, which maintains plasmids at low copy number; rop
   7402..7451    +  misc_feature   bom (fragment): basis of mobility region from pBR322
   7590..7737    +  promoter       TRP1 promoter: S. cerevisiae TRP1
   7738..8412    +  CDS            TRP1: phosphoribosylanthranilate isomerase, required for tryptophan biosynthesis; S. cerevisiae TRP1; yeast auxotrophic marker
   8463..8514    +  misc_feature   bom (fragment): basis of mobility region from pBR322
   8515..8970    -  rep_origin     f1 ori (sequence partly withheld): f1 bacteriophage origin of replication; arrow indicates direction of (+) strand synthesis
   8974..29      -  CDS            lacZα (fragment) (across the origin): LacZα fragment of β-galactosidase; lacZ fragment
>Addgene plasmid #20162 | pGBKCg | depositor full sequence | sequence record 9499 | Author sequence
CGGTGCGGGCCTCTTCGCTATTACGCCAGATCCTTTTGTTGTTTCCGGGTGTACAATATGGACTTCCTCT
TTTCTGGCAACCAAACCCATACATCGGGATTCCTATAATACCTTCGTTGGTCTCCCTAACATGTAGGTGG
CGGAGGGGAGATATACAATAGAACAGATACCAGACAAGACATAATGGGCTAAACAAGACTACACCAATTA
CACTGCCTCATTGATGGTGGTACATAACGAACTAATACTGTAGCCCTAGACTTGATAGCCATCATCATAT
CGAAGTTTCACTACCCTTTTTCCATTTGCCATCTATTGAAGTAATAATAGGCGCATGCAACTTCTTTTCT
TTTTTTTTCTTTTCTCTCTCCCCCGTTGTTGTCTCACCATATCCGCAATGACAAAAAAAATGATGGAAGA
CACTAAAGGAAAAAATTAACGACAAAGACAGCACCAACAGATGTCGTTGTTCCAGAGCTGATGAGGGGTA
TCTCGAAGCACACGAAACTTTTTCCTTCCTTCATTCACGCACACTACTCTCTAATGAGCAACGGTATACG
GCCTTCCTTCCAGTTACTTGAATTTGAAATAAAAAAAGTTTGCTGTCTTGCTATCAAGTATAAATAGACC
TGCAATTATTAATCTTTTGTTTCCTCGTCATTGTTCTCGTTCCCTTTCTTCCTTGTTTCTTTTTCTGCAC
AATATTTCAAGCTATACCAAGCATACAATCAACTCCAAGCTTGAAGCAAGCCTCCTGAGGTACCATCAAC
AAGTTTGTACAAAAAAGCTGAACGAGAAACGTAAAATGATATAAATATCAATATATTAAATTAGATTTTG
CATAAAAAACAGACTACATAATACTGTAAAACACAACATATCCAGTCATATTGGCGGCCGCATTAGGCAC
CCCAGGCTTTACACTTTATGCTTCCGGCTCGTATAATGTGTGGATTTTGAGTTAGGATCCGTCGAGATTT
TCAGGAGCTAAGGAAGCTAAAATGGAGAAAAAAATCACTGGATATACCACCGTTGATATATCCCAATGGC
ATCGTAAAGAACATTTTGAGGCATTTCAGTCAGTTGCTCAATGTACCTATAACCAGACCGTTCAGCTGGA
TATTACGGCCTTTTTAAAGACCGTAAAGAAAAATAAGCACAAGTTTTATCCGGCCTTTATTCACATTCTT
GCCCGCCTGATGAATGCTCATCCGGAATTCCGTATGGCAATGAAAGACGGTGAGCTGGTGATATGGGATA
GTGTTCACCCTTGTTACACCGTTTTCCATGAGCAAACTGAAACGTTTTCATCGCTCTGGAGTGAATACCA
CGACGATTTCCGGCAGTTTCTACACATATATTCGCAAGATGTGGCGTGTTACGGTGAAAACCTGGCCTAT
TTCCCTAAAGGGTTTATTGAGAATATGTTTTTCGTCTCAGCCAATCCCTGGGTGAGTTTCACCAGTTTTG
ATTTAAACGTGGCCAATATGGACAACTTCTTCGCCCCCGTTTTCACCATGGGCAAATATTATACGCAAGG
CGACAAGGTGCTGATGCCGCTGGCGATTCAGGTTCATCATGCCGTTTGTGATGGCTTCCATGTCGGCAGA
ATGCTTAATGAATTACAACAGTACTGCGATGAGTGGCAGGGCGGGGCGTAAAGATCTGGATCCGGCTTAC
TAAAAGCCAGATAACAGTATGCGTATTTGCGCGCTGATTTTTGCGGTATAAGAATATATACTGATATGTA
TACCCGAAGTATGTCAAAAAGAGGTATGCTATGAAGCAGCGTATTACAGTGACAGTTGACAGCGACAGCT
ATCAGTTGCTCAAGGCATATATGATGTCAATATCTCCGGTCTGGTAAGCACAACCATGCAGAATGAAGCC
CGTCGTCTGCGTGCCGAACGCTGGAAAGCGGAAAATCAGGAAGGGATGGCTGAGGTCGCCCGGTTTATTG
AAATGAACGGCTCTTTTGCTGACGAGAACAGGGGCTGGTGAAATGCAGTTTAAGGTTTACACCTATAAAA
GAGAGAGCCGTTATCGTCTGTTTGTGGATGTACAGAGTGATATTATTGACACGCCCGGGCGACGGATGGT
GATCCCCCTGGCCAGTGCACGTCTGCTGTCAGATAAAGTCTCCCGTGAACTTTACCCGGTGGTGCATATC
GGGGATGAAAGCTGGCGCATGATGACCACCGATATGGCCAGTGTGCCGGTCTCCGTTATCGGGGAAGAAG
TGGCTGATCTCAGCCACCGCGAAAATGACATCAAAAACGCCATTAACCTGATGTTCTGGGGAATATAAAT
GTCAGGCTCCCTTATACACAGCCAGTCTGCAGGTCGACCATAGTGACTGGATATGTTGTGTTTTACAGTA
TTATGTAGTCTGTTTTTTATGCAAAATCTAATTTAATATATTGATATTTATATCATTTTACGTTTCTCGT
TCAGCTTTCTTGTACAAAGTGGTTGATGGTACCAAGATGAAGCTACTGTCTTCTATCGAACAAGCATGCG
ATATTTGCCGACTTAAAAAGCTCAAGTGCTCCAAAGAAAAACCGAAGTGCGCCAAGTGTCTGAAGAACAA
CTGGGAGTGTCGCTACTCTCCCAAAACCAAAAGGTCTCCGCTGACTAGGGCACATCTGACAGAAGTGGAA
TCAAGGCTAGAAAGACTGGAACAGCTATTTCTACTGATTTTTCCTCGAGAAGACCTTGACATGATTTTGA
AAATGGATTCTTTACAGGATATAAAAGCATTGTTAACAGGATTATTTGTACAAGATAATGTGAATAAAGA
TGCCGTCACAGATAGATTGGCTTCAGTGGAGACTGATATGCCTCTAACATTGAGACAGCATAGAATAAGT
GCGACATCATCATCGGAAGAGAGTAGTAACAAAGGTCAAAGACAGTTGACTGTATCGCCGGAATTTGTAA
TACGACTCACTATAGGGCGAGCCGCCATCATGGAGGAGCAGAAGCTGATCTCAGAGGAGGACCTGCATAT
GGCCATGGAGGCCGAATTTGCAGCGGCCGCATAATCATAAATCATAAGAAATTCGCCCGGAATTAGCTTG
GCTGCAAGCGCGCAAAAAACCCCTCAAGACCCGTTTAGAGGCCCCAAGGGGTTATGCTAGTTTTTATTAT
TAAATAAGTTATAAAAAAAATAAGTGTATACAAATTTTAAAGTGACTCTTAGGTTTTAAAACGAAAATTC
TTATTCTTGAGTAACTCTTTCCTGTAGGTCAGGTTGCTTTCTCAGGTATAGCATGAGGTCGCTCTTATTG
ACCACACCTCTACCGGCATGCAAGCTTGGCGTAATCATGGTCATAGCTGTTTCCTGTGTGAAATTGTTAT
CCGCTCACAATTCCACACAACATACGAGCCGGAAGCATAAAGTGTAAAGCCTGGGGTGCCTAATGAGTGA
GGTAACTCACATTAATTGCGTTGCGCTCACTGCCCGCTTTCCAGTCGGGAAACCTGTCGTGCCAGCTGCA
TTAATGAATCGGCCAACGCGCGGGGAGAGGCGGTTTGCGTATTGGGCGCTCTTCCGCTTCCTCGCTCACT
GACTCGCTGCGCTCGGTCGTTCGGCTGCGGCGAGCGGTATCAGCTCACTCAAAGGCGGTAATACGGTTAT
CCACAGAATCAGGGGATAACGCAGGAAAGAACATGTGAGCAAAAGGCCAGCAAAAGGCCAGGAACCGTAA
AAAGGCCGCGTTGCTGGCGTTTTTCCATAGGCTCCGCCCCCCTGACGAGCATCACAAAAATCGACGCTCA
AGTCAGAGGTGGCGAAACCCGACAGGACTATAAAGATACCAGGCGTTTCCCCCTGGAAGCTCCCTCGTGC
GCTCTCCTGTTCCGACCCTGCCGCTTACCGGATACCTGTCCGCCTTTCTCCCTTCGGGAAGCGTGGCGCT
TTCTCATAGCTCACGCTGTAGGTATCTCAGTTCGGTGTAGGTCGTTCGCTCCAAGCTGGGCTGTGTGCAC
GAACCCCCCGTTCAGCCCGACCGCTGCGCCTTATCCGGTAACTATCGTCTTGAGTCCAACCCGGTAAGAC
ACGACTTATCGCCACTGGCAGCAGCCACTGGTAACAGGATTAGCAGAGCGAGGTATGTAGGCGGTGCTAC
AGAGTTCTTGAAGTGGTGGCCTAACTACGGCTACACTAGAAGGACAGTATTTGGTATCTGCGCTCTGCTG
AAGCCAGTTACCTTCGGAAAAAGAGTTGGTAGCTCTTGATCCGGCAAACAAACCACCGCTGGTAGCGGTG
GTTTTTTTGTTTGCAAGCAGCAGATTACGCGCAGAAAAAAAGGATCTCAAGAAGATCCTTTGATCTTTTC
TACGGGGTCTGACGCTCAGTGGAACGAAAACTCACGTTAAGGGATTTTGGTCATGAGATTATCAAAAAGG
ATCTTCACCTAGATCCTTTTAAATTAAAAATGAAGTTTTAAATCAATCTAAAGTATATATGAGTAACCTG
AGGCTATGGCAGGGCCTGCCGCCCCGACGTTGGCTGCGAGCCCTGGGCCTTCACCCGAACTTGGGGGGTG
GGGTGGGGAAAAGGAAGAAACGCGGGCGTATTGGCCCCAATGGGGTCTCGGTGGGGTATCGACAGAGTGC
CAGCCCTGGGACCGAACCCCGCGTTTATGAACAAACGACCCAACACCGTGCGTTTTATTCTGTCTTTTTA
TTGCCGTCATAGCGCGGGTTCCTTCCGGTATTGTCTCCTTCCGTGTTTCAGTTAGCCTCCCCCTAGGGTG
GGCGAAGAACTCCAGCATGAGATCCCCGCGCTGGAGGATCATCCAGCCGGCGTCCCGGAAAACGATTCCG
AAGCCCAACCTTTCATAGAAGGCGGCGGTGGAATCGAAATCTCGTGATGGCAGGTTGGGCGTCGCTTGGT
CGGTTCATTTCGAACCCCAGAGTCCCGCTCAGAAGAACTCGTCAAGAAGGCGATAGAAGGCGATGCGCTG
CGAATCGGGAGCGGCGATACCGTAAAGCACGAGGAAGCGGTCAGCCCATTCGCCGCCAAGCTCTTCAGCA
ATATCACGGGTAGCCAACGCTATGTCCTGATAGCGGTCCGCCACACCCAGCCGGCCACAGTCGATGAATC
CAGAAAAGCGGCCATTTTCCACCATGATATTCGGCAAGCAGGCATCGTCATGGGTCACGACGAGATCCTC
GCCGTCGGGCATGCTCGCCTTGAGCCTGGCGAACAGTTCGGCTGGCGCGAGCCCCTGATGCTCTTCGTCC
AGATCATCCTGATCGACAAGACCGGCTTCCATCCGAGTACGTGCTCGCTCGATGCGATGTTTCGCTTGGT
GGTCGAATGGGCAGGTAGCCGGATCAAGCGTATGCAGCCGCCGCATTGCATCAGCCATGATGGATACTTT
CTCGGCAGGAGCAAGGTGAGATGACAGGAGATCCTGCCCCGGCACTTCGCCCAATAGCAGCCAGTCCCTT
CCCGCTTCAGTGACAACGTCGAGCACAGCTGCGCAAGGAACGCCCGTCGTGGCCAGCCACGATAGCCGCG
CTGCCTCGTCTTGCAGTTCATTCAGGGCACCGGACAGGTCGGTCTTGACAAAAAGAACCGGGCGCCCCTG
CGCTGACAGCCGGAACACGGCGGCATCAGAGCAGCCGATTGTCTGTTGTGCCCAGTCATAGCCGAATAGC
CTCTCCACCCAAGCGGCCGGAGAACCTGCGTGCAATCCATCTTGTTCAATCATACTCTTCCTTTTTCAAT
ATTATTGAAGCATTTATCAGGGTTATTGTCTCATGAGCGGATACATATTTGAATGTATTTAGAAAAATAA
ACAAATAGGGGTTCCGCGCACATTTCCCCGAAAAGTGCCACCTGAACGAAGCATCTGTGCTTCATTTTGT
AGAACAAAAATGCAACGCGAGAGCGCTAATTTTTCAAACAAAGAATCTGAGCTGCATTTTTACAGAACAG
AAATGCAACGCGAAAGCGCTATTTTACCAACGAAGAATCTGTGCTTCATTTTTGTAAAACAAAAATGCAA
CGCGAGAGCGCTAATTTTTCAAACAAAGAATCTGAGCTGCATTTTTACAGAACAGAAATGCAACGCGAGA
GCGCTATTTTACCAACAAAGAATCTATACTTCTTTTTTGTTCTACAAAAATGCATCCCGAGAGCGCTATT
TTTCTAACAAAGCATCTTAGATTACTTTTTTTCTCCTTTGTGCGCTCTATAATGCAGTCTCTTGATAACT
TTTTGCACTGTAGGTCCGTTAAGGTTAGAAGAAGGCTACTTTGGTGTCTATTTTCTCTTCCATAAAAAAA
GCCTGACTCCACTTCCCGCGTTTACTGATTACTAGCGAAGCTGCGGGTGCATTTTTTCAAGATAAAGGCA
TCCCCGATTATATTCTATACCGATGTGGATTGCGCATACTTTGTGAACAGAAAGTGATAGCGTTGATGAT
TCTTCATTGGTCAGAAAATTATGAACGGTTTCTTCTATTTTGTCTCTATATACTACGTATAGGAAATGTT
TACATTTTCGTATTGTTTTCGATTCACTCTATGAATAGTTCTTACTACAATTTTTTTGTCTAAAGAGTAA
TACTAGAGATAAACATAAAAAATGTAGAGGTCGAGTTTAGATGCAAGTTCAAGGAGCGAAAGGTGGATGG
GTAGGTTATATAGGGATATAGCACAGAGATATATAGCAAAGAGATACTTTTGAGCAATGTTTGTGGAAGC
GGTATTCGCAATATTTTAGTAGCTCGTTACAGTCCGGTGCGTTTTTGGTTTTTTGAAAGTGCGTCTTCAG
AGCGCTTTTGGTTTTCAAAAGCGCTCTGAAGTTCCTATACTTTCTAGAGAATAGGAACTTCGGAATAGGA
ACTTCAAAGCGTTTCCGAAAACGAGCGCTTCCGAAAATGCAACGCGAGCTGCGCACATACAGCTCACTGT
TCACGTCGCACCTATATCTGCGTGTTGCCTGTATATATATATACATGAGAAGAACGGCATAGTGCGTGTT
TATGCTTAAATGCGTACTTATATGCGTCTATTTATGTAGGATGAAAGGTAGTCTAGTACCTCCTGTGATA
TTATCCCATTCCATGCGGGGTATCGTATGCTTCCTTCAGCACTACCCTTTAGCTGTTCTATATGCTGCCA
CTCCTCAATTGGATTAGTCTCATCCTTCAATGCTATCATTTCCTTTGATATTGGATCATATTAAGAAACC
ATTATTATCATGACATTAACCTATAAAAATAGGCGTATCACGAGGCCCTTTCGTCTCGCGCGTTTCGGTG
ATGACGGTGAAAACCTCTGACACATGCAGCTCCCGGAGACGGTCACAGCTTGTCTGTAAGCGGATGCCGG
GAGCAGACAAGCCCGTCAGGGCGCGTCAGCGGGTGTTGGCGGGTGTCGGGGCTGGCTTAACTATGCGGCA
TCAGAGCAGATTGTACTGAGAGTGCACCATAGATCAACGACATTACTATATATATAATATAGGAAGCATT
TAATAGAACAGCATCGTAATATATGTGTACTTTGCAGTTATGACGCCAGATGGCAGTAGTGGAAGATATT
CTTTATTGAAAAATAGCTTGTCACCTTACGTACAATCTTGATCCGGAGCTTTTCTTTTTTTGCCGATTAA
GAATTAATTCGGTCGAAAAAAGAAAAGGAGAGGGCCAAGAGGGAGGGCATTGGTGACTATTGAGCACGTG
AGTATACGTGATTAAGCACACAAAGGCAGCTTGGAGTATGTCTGTTATTAATTTCACAGGTAGTTCTGGT
CCATTGGTGAAAGTTTGCGGCTTGCAGAGCACAGAGGCCGCAGAATGTGCTCTAGATTCCGATGCTGACT
TGCTGGGTATTATATGTGTGCCCAATAGAAAGAGAACAATTGACCCGGTTATTGCAAGGAAAATTTCAAG
TCTTGTAAAAGCATATAAAAATAGTTCAGGCACTCCGAAATACTTGGTTGGCGTGTTTCGTAATCAACCT
AAGGAGGATGTTTTGGCTCTGGTCAATGATTACGGCATTGATATCGTCCAACTGCATGGAGATGAGTCGT
GGCAAGAATACCAAGAGTTCCTCGGTTTGCCAGTTATTAAAAGACTCGTATTTCCAAAAGACTGCAACAT
ACTACTCAGTGCAGCTTCACAGAAACCTCATTCGTTTATTCCCTTGTTTGATTCAGAAGCAGGTGGGACA
GGTGAACTTTTGGATTGGAACTCGATTTCTGACTGGGTTGGAAGGCAAGAGAGCCCCGAAAGCTTACATT
TTATGTTAGCTGGTGGACTGACGCCAGAAAATGTTGGTGATGCGCTTAGATTAAATGGCGTTATTGGTGT
TGATGTAAGCGGAGGTGTGGAGACAAATGGTGTAAAAGACTCTAACAAAATAGCAAATTTCGTCAAAAAT
GCTAAGAAATAGGTTATTACTGAGTAGTATTTATTTAAGTATTGTTTGTGCACTTGCCGATCTATGCGGT
GTGAAATACCGCACAGATGCGTAAGGAGAAAATACCGCATCAGGAAATTGTAAACGTTAATATTTTGTTA
AAATTCGCGTTAAATTTTTGTTAAATCAGCTCATTTTTTAACCAATAGGCCGAAATCGGCAAAATCCCTT
ATAAATCAAAAGAATAGACCGAGATAGGGT
[37 nt withheld, positions 8641-8677]
AAAGAACGTGGACTCCAACGTCAAAGG
[49 nt withheld, positions 8705-8753]
T
[91 nt withheld, positions 8755-8845]
G
[124 nt withheld, positions 8847-8970]
CCATTCGCCATTCAGGCTGCGCAACTGTTGGGAAGGGCGAT
