>Addgene plasmid #20162 | pGBKCg | addgene partial sequence | sequence record 25870 | 20162 with Gal4_N-term
TTGTAATACGACTCACTATAGGGCGAGCCGCCATCATGGAGGAGCAGAAGCTGATCTCAGAGGAGGACCT
GCATATGGCCATGGAGGCCGAATTTGCAGCGGCCGCATAACTAGCATAACCCCTTGGGGCCTCTAAACGG
GTCTTGAGGGGTTTTTTGCGCGCTTGCAGCCAAGCTAATTCCGGGCGAATTTCTTATGATTTATGATTTT
TATTATTAAATAAGTTATAAAAAAAATAAGTGTATACAAATTTTAAAGTGACTCTTAGGTTTTAAAACGA
AAATTCTTATTCTTGAGTAACTCTTTCCTGTAGGTCAGGTTGCTTTCTCAGGTATAGCATGAGGTCGCTC
TTATTGACCACACCTCTACCGGCATGCAAGCTTGGCGTAATCATGGTCATAGCTGTTTCCTGTGTGAAAT
TGTTATCCGCTCACAATTCCACACAACATACGAGCCGGAAGCATAAAGTGTAAAGCCTGGGGTGCCTAAT
GAGTGAGCTAACTCACATTAATTGCGTTGCGCTCACTGCCCGCTTTCCAGTCGGGAAACCTGTCGTGCCA
GCTGCATTAATGAATCGGCCAACGCGCGGGGAGAGGCGGTTTGCGTATTGGGCGCTCTTCCGCTTCCTCG
CTCACTGACTCGCTGCGCTCGGTCGTTCGGCTGCGGCGAGCGGTATCAGCTCACTCAAAGGCGGTAATAC
GGTTATCCACAGAATCAGGGGATAACGCAGGAAAGAACATGTGAGCAAAAGGCCAGCAAAAGGCCAGGAA
CCGTAAAAAGGCCGCGTTGCTGGCGTTTTTCCATAGGCTCCGCCCCCCTGACGAGCATCACAAAAATCGA
CGCTCAAGTCAGAGGTGGCGAAACCCGACAGGACTATAAAGATACCAGGCGTTTCCCCCTG
