>Addgene plasmid #20162 | pGBKCg | addgene partial sequence | sequence record 64795 | pHybLex-rev
ACTTATTTAATAATAAAAATCATAAATCATAAGAAATTCGCCCGGAATTAGCTTGGCTGCAAGCGCGCAA
AAAACCCCTCAAGACCCGTTTAGAGGCCCCAAGGGGTTATGCTAGTTATGCGGCCGCTGCAAATTCGGCC
TCCATGGCCATATGCAGGTCCTCCTCTGAGATCAGCTTCTGCTCCTCCATGATGGCGGCTCGCCCTATAG
TGAGTCGTATTACAAATTCCGGCGATACAGTCAACTGTCTTTGACCTTTGTTACTACTCTCTTCCGATGA
TGATGTCGCACTTATTCTATGCTGTCTCAATGTTAGAGGCATATCAGTCTCCACTGAAGCCAATCTATCT
GTGACGGCATCTTTATTCACATTATCTTGTACAAATAATCCTGTTAACAATGCTTTTATATCCTGTAAAG
AATCCATTTTCAAAATCATGTCAAGGTCTTCTCGAGGAAAAATCAGTAGAAATAGCTGTTCCAGTCTTTC
TAGCCTTGATTCCACTTCTGTCAGATGTGCCCTAGTCAGCGGAGACCTTTTGGTTTTGGGAGAGTAGCGA
CACTCCCAGTTGTTCTTCAGACACTTGGCGCACTTCGGTTTTTCTTTGGAGCACTTGAGCTTTTTAAGTC
GGCAAATATCGCATGCTTGTTCGATAGAAGACAGTAGCTTCATCTTGGTACCATCAACCACTTTGTACAA
GAAAGCTGAACGAGAAACGTAAAATGATATAAATATCAATATATTAAATTAGATTTTGCATAAAAAACAG
ACTACATAATACTGTAAAACACAACATATCCAGTCACTATGGTCGACCTGCAGACTGGCTGTGTATAAGG
GAGCCTGACATTTATATTCCCCAGAACATCAGGTTAATGGCGTTTTTGATGTCATTTTCGCGGTGGCTGA
GATCAGCCACTTCTTCCCCGATAACGGAGACCGGCACACTGGCCATATCGGTGGTCATCATGCGCCAGCT
TTCATCCCCGA
