>Addgene plasmid #20162 | pGBKCg | addgene partial sequence | sequence record 64797 | ccdB-Fwd 5'-GCATGATGACCACCGATATG-3'
GTCTCCGTTATCGGGGAAGAAGTGGCTGATCTCAGCCACCGCGAAAATGACATCAAAAACGCCATTAACC
TGATGTTCTGGGGAATATAAATGTCAGGCTCCCTTATACACAGCCAGTCTGCAGGTCGACCATAGTGACT
GGATATGTTGTGTTTTACAGTATTATGTAGTCTGTTTTTTATGCAAAATCTAATTTAATATATTGATATT
TATATCATTTTACGTTTCTCGTTCAGCTTTCTTGTACAAAGTGGTTGATGGTACCAAGATGAAGCTACTG
TCTTCTATCGAACAAGCATGCGATATTTGCCGACTTAAAAAGCTCAAGTGCTCCAAAGAAAAACCGAAGT
GCGCCAAGTGTCTGAAGAACAACTGGGAGTGTCGCTACTCTCCCAAAACCAAAAGGTCTCCGCTGACTAG
GGCACATCTGACAGAAGTGGAATCAAGGCTAGAAAGACTGGAACAGCTATTTCTACTGATTTTTCCTCGA
GAAGACCTTGACATGATTTTGAAAATGGATTCTTTACAGGATATAAAAGCATTGTTAACAGGATTATTTG
TACAAGATAATGTGAATAAAGATGCCGTCACAGATAGATTGGCTTCAGTGGAGACTGATATGCCTCTAAC
ATTGAGACAGCATAGAATAAGTGCGACATCATCATCGGAAGAGAGTAGTAACAAAGGTCAAAGACAGTTG
ACTGTATCGCCGGAATTTGTAATACGACTCACTATAGGGCGAGCCGCCATCATGGAGGAGCAGAAGCTGA
TCTCAGAGGAGGACCTGCATATGGCCATGGAGGCCGAATTTGCAGCGGCCGCATAACTAGCATAACCCCT
TGGGGCCTCTAAACGGGTCTTGAGGGGTTTTTTGCGCGCTTGCAGCCAAGCTAATTCCGGGCGAATTTCT
TATGATTTATGATTTTTATTATTAAATAAGTTATAAAAAAA
