>Addgene plasmid #20162 | pGBKCg | addgene partial sequence | sequence record 64802 | CAT-R 5'-GCAACTGACTGAAATGCCTC-3'
ATGCCATTGGGATATATCAACGGTGGTATATCCAGTGATTTTTTTCTCCATTTTAGCTTCCTTAGCTCCT
GAAAATCTCGACGGATCCTAACTCAAAATCCACACATTATACGAGCCGGAAGCATAAAGTGTAAAGCCTG
GGGTGCCTAATGCGGCCGCCATAGTGACTGGATATGTTGTGTTTTACAGTATTATGTAGTCTGTTTTTTA
TGCAAAATCTAATTTAATATATTGATATTTATATCATTTTACGTTTCTCGTTCAGCTTTTTTGTACAAAC
TTGTTGATGCGGTACCTCAGGAGGCTTGCTTCAAGCTTGGAGTTGATTGTATGCTTGGTATAGCTTGAAA
TATTGTGCAGAAAAAGAAACAAGGAAGAAAGGGAACGAGAACAATGACGAGGAAACAAAAGATTAATAAT
TGCAGGTCTATTTATACTTGATAGCAAGACAGCAAACTTTTTTTTATTTCAAATTCAAGTAACTGGAAGG
AAGGCCGTATACCGTTGCTCATTAGAGAGTAGTGTGCGTGAATGAAGGAAGGAAAAAGTTTCGTGTGCTT
CGAGATACCCCTCATCAGCTCTGGAACAACGACATCTGTTGGTGCTGTCTTTGTCGTTAATTTTTTCCTT
TAGTGTCTTCCATCATTTTTTTGTCATTGCGGATATGGTGAGACAACAACGGGGGAGAGAGAAAAGAAAA
AAAAAGAAAAGAAGTTGCATGCGCCTATTATTACTTCAATAGATGGCAAATGGAAAAAGGGTAGTGAAAC
TTCGATATGATGATGGCTATCAAGTCTAGGGCTACAGTATTAGTTCGTTATGTACCACCATCAATGAGGC
AGTGTAATTGGTGTAGTCTTGTTTAGCCCATTATGTCTTGTCTGGTATCTGTTCTATTGTATATCTCCCC
TCCGCCACCTACATGTTAGGGAGACCAACGAAGGTATTATAGGAATCCCGATGTATGGGTTTGGTTGCCA
GA
