>Addgene plasmid #20162 | pGBKCg | addgene partial sequence | sequence record 66492 | yADH1-F 5'-ATACGGCCTTCCTTCCAGTT-3'
AAAAGTTTGCTGTCTTGCTATCAAGTATAAATAGACCTGCAATTATTAATCTTTTGTTTCCTCGTCATTG
TTCTCGTTCCCTTTCTTCCTTGTTTCTTTTTCTGCACAATATTTCAAGCTATACCAAGCATACAATCAAC
TCCAAGCTTGAAGCAAGCCTCCTGAGGTACCGCATCAACAAGTTTGTACAAAAAAGCTGAACGAGAAACG
TAAAATGATATAAATATCAATATATTAAATTAGATTTTGCATAAAAAACAGACTACATAATACTGTAAAA
CACAACATATCCAGTCACTATGGCGGCCGCATTAGGCACCCCAGGCTTTACACTTTATGCTTCCGGCTCG
TATAATGTGTGGATTTTGAGTTAGGATCCGTCGAGATTTTCAGGAGCTAAGGAAGCTAAAATGGAGAAAA
AAATCACTGGATATACCACCGTTGATATATCCCAATGGCATCGTAAAGAACATTTTGAGGCATTTCAGTC
AGTTGCTCAATGTACCTATAACCAGACCGTTCAGCTGGATATTACGGCCTTTTTAAAGACCGTAAAGAAA
AATAAGCACAAGTTTTATCCGGCCTTTATTCACATTCTTGCCCGCCTGATGAATGCTCATCCGGAATTCC
GTATGGCAATGAAAGACGGTGAGCTGGTGATATGGGATAGTGTTCACCCTTGTTACACCGTTTTCCATGA
GCAAACTGAAACGTTTTCATCGCTCTGGAGTGAATACCACGACGATTTCCGGCAGTTTCTACACATATAT
TCGCAAGATGTGGCGTGTTACGGTGAAAACCTGGCCTATTTCCCTAAAGGGTTTATTGAGAATATGTTTT
T
